>Addgene plasmid #122375 | pLR5-CBh-dCas9-hEzh2-IRES-Hyg | addgene full sequence | sequence record 252312 | Addgene NGS Result
GCGGAGAGGTGCGGCGGCAGCCAATCAGAGCGGCGCGCTCCGAAAGTTTCCTTTTATGGCGAGGCGGCGG
CGGCGGCGGCCCTATAAAAAGCGAAGCGCGCGGCGGGCGGGAGTCGCTGCGCGCTGCCTTCGCCCCGTGC
CCCGCTCCGCCGCCGCCTCGCGCCGCCCGCCCCGGCTCTGACTGACCGCGTTACTCCCACAGGTGAGCGG
GCGGGACGGCCCTTCTCCTCCGGGCTGTAATTAGCTGAGCAAGAGGTAAGGGTTTAAGGGATGGTTGGTT
GGTGGGGTATTAATGTTTAATTACCTGGAGCACCTGCCTGAAATCACTTTTTTTCAGGTTGGACCGGTGC
CACCATGTACCCATACGATGTTCCAGATTACGCTTCGCCGAAGAAAAAGCGCAAGGTCGAAGCGTCCGAC
AAGAAGTACAGCATCGGCCTGGCCATCGGCACCAACTCTGTGGGCTGGGCCGTGATCACCGACGAGTACA
AGGTGCCCAGCAAGAAATTCAAGGTGCTGGGCAACACCGACCGGCACAGCATCAAGAAGAACCTGATCGG
AGCCCTGCTGTTCGACAGCGGCGAAACAGCCGAGGCCACCCGGCTGAAGAGAACCGCCAGAAGAAGATAC
ACCAGACGGAAGAACCGGATCTGCTATCTGCAAGAGATCTTCAGCAACGAGATGGCCAAGGTGGACGACA
GCTTCTTCCACAGACTGGAAGAGTCCTTCCTGGTGGAAGAGGATAAGAAGCACGAGCGGCACCCCATCTT
CGGCAACATCGTGGACGAGGTGGCCTACCACGAGAAGTACCCCACCATCTACCACCTGAGAAAGAAACTG
GTGGACAGCACCGACAAGGCCGACCTGCGGCTGATCTATCTGGCCCTGGCCCACATGATCAAGTTCCGGG
GCCACTTCCTGATCGAGGGCGACCTGAACCCCGACAACAGCGACGTGGACAAGCTGTTCATCCAGCTGGT
GCAGACCTACAACCAGCTGTTCGAGGAAAACCCCATCAACGCCAGCGGCGTGGACGCCAAGGCCATCCTG
TCTGCCAGACTGAGCAAGAGCAGACGGCTGGAAAATCTGATCGCCCAGCTGCCCGGCGAGAAGAAGAATG
GCCTGTTCGGCAACCTGATTGCCCTGAGCCTGGGCCTGACCCCCAACTTCAAGAGCAACTTCGACCTGGC
CGAGGATGCCAAACTGCAGCTGAGCAAGGACACCTACGACGACGACCTGGACAACCTGCTGGCCCAGATC
GGCGACCAGTACGCCGACCTGTTTCTGGCCGCCAAGAACCTGTCCGACGCCATCCTGCTGAGCGACATCC
TGAGAGTGAACACCGAGATCACCAAGGCCCCCCTGAGCGCCTCTATGATCAAGAGATACGACGAGCACCA
CCAGGACCTGACCCTGCTGAAAGCTCTCGTGCGGCAGCAGCTGCCTGAGAAGTACAAAGAGATTTTCTTC
GACCAGAGCAAGAACGGCTACGCCGGCTACATTGACGGCGGAGCCAGCCAGGAAGAGTTCTACAAGTTCA
TCAAGCCCATCCTGGAAAAGATGGACGGCACCGAGGAACTGCTCGTGAAGCTGAACAGAGAGGACCTGCT
GCGGAAGCAGCGGACCTTCGACAACGGCAGCATCCCCCACCAGATCCACCTGGGAGAGCTGCACGCCATT
CTGCGGCGGCAGGAAGATTTTTACCCATTCCTGAAGGACAACCGGGAAAAGATCGAGAAGATCCTGACCT
TCCGCATCCCCTACTACGTGGGCCCTCTGGCCAGGGGAAACAGCAGATTCGCCTGGATGACCAGAAAGAG
CGAGGAAACCATCACCCCCTGGAACTTCGAGGAAGTGGTGGACAAGGGCGCTTCAGCCCAGAGCTTCATC
GAGCGGATGACCAACTTCGATAAGAACCTGCCCAACGAGAAGGTGCTGCCCAAGCACAGCCTGCTGTACG
AGTACTTCACCGTGTATAACGAGCTGACCAAAGTGAAATACGTGACCGAGGGAATGAGAAAGCCCGCCTT
CCTGAGCGGCGAGCAGAAAAAGGCCATCGTGGACCTGCTGTTCAAGACCAACCGGAAAGTGACCGTGAAG
CAGCTGAAAGAGGACTACTTCAAGAAAATCGAGTGCTTCGACTCCGTGGAAATCTCCGGCGTGGAAGATC
GGTTCAACGCCTCCCTGGGCACATACCACGATCTGCTGAAAATTATCAAGGACAAGGACTTCCTGGACAA
TGAGGAAAACGAGGACATTCTGGAAGATATCGTGCTGACCCTGACACTGTTTGAGGACAGAGAGATGATC
GAGGAACGGCTGAAAACCTATGCCCACCTGTTCGACGACAAAGTGATGAAGCAGCTGAAGCGGCGGAGAT
ACACCGGCTGGGGCAGGCTGAGCCGGAAGCTGATCAACGGCATCCGGGACAAGCAGTCCGGCAAGACAAT
CCTGGATTTCCTGAAGTCCGACGGCTTCGCCAACAGAAACTTCATGCAGCTGATCCACGACGACAGCCTG
ACCTTTAAAGAGGACATCCAGAAAGCCCAGGTGTCCGGCCAGGGCGATAGCCTGCACGAGCACATTGCCA
ATCTGGCCGGCAGCCCCGCCATTAAGAAGGGCATCCTGCAGACAGTGAAGGTGGTGGACGAGCTCGTGAA
AGTGATGGGCCGGCACAAGCCCGAGAACATCGTGATCGAAATGGCCAGAGAGAACCAAACCACCCAGAAG
GGACAGAAGAACAGCCGCGAGAGAATGAAGCGGATCGAAGAGGGCATCAAAGAGCTGGGCAGCCAGATCC
TGAAAGAACACCCCGTGGAAAACACCCAGCTGCAGAACGAGAAGCTGTACCTGTACTACCTGCAGAATGG
GCGGGATATGTACGTGGACCAGGAACTGGACATCAACCGGCTGTCCGACTACGATGTGGACGCCATCGTG
CCTCAGAGCTTTCTGAAGGACGACTCCATCGACAACAAGGTGCTGACCAGAAGCGACAAGAACCGGGGCA
AGAGCGACAACGTGCCCTCCGAAGAGGTCGTGAAGAAGATGAAGAACTACTGGCGGCAGCTGCTGAACGC
CAAGCTGATTACCCAGAGAAAGTTCGACAATCTGACCAAGGCCGAGAGAGGCGGCCTGAGCGAACTGGAT
AAGGCCGGCTTCATCAAGAGACAGCTGGTGGAAACCCGGCAGATCACAAAGCACGTGGCACAGATCCTGG
ACTCCCGGATGAACACTAAGTACGACGAGAATGACAAGCTGATCCGGGAAGTGAAAGTGATCACCCTGAA
GTCCAAGCTGGTGTCCGATTTCCGGAAGGATTTCCAGTTTTACAAAGTGCGCGAGATCAACAACTACCAC
CACGCCCACGACGCCTACCTGAACGCCGTCGTGGGAACCGCCCTGATCAAAAAGTACCCTAAGCTGGAAA
GCGAGTTCGTGTACGGCGACTACAAGGTGTACGACGTGCGGAAGATGATCGCCAAGAGCGAGCAGGAAAT
CGGCAAGGCTACCGCCAAGTACTTCTTCTACAGCAACATCATGAACTTTTTCAAGACCGAGATTACCCTG
GCCAACGGCGAGATCCGGAAGCGGCCTCTGATCGAGACAAACGGCGAAACCGGGGAGATCGTGTGGGATA
AGGGCCGGGATTTTGCCACCGTGCGGAAAGTGCTGAGCATGCCCCAAGTGAATATCGTGAAAAAGACCGA
GGTGCAGACAGGCGGCTTCAGCAAAGAGTCTATCCTGCCCAAGAGGAACAGCGATAAGCTGATCGCCAGA
AAGAAGGACTGGGACCCTAAGAAGTACGGCGGCTTCGACAGCCCCACCGTGGCCTATTCTGTGCTGGTGG
TGGCCAAAGTGGAAAAGGGCAAGTCCAAGAAACTGAAGAGTGTGAAAGAGCTGCTGGGGATCACCATCAT
GGAAAGAAGCAGCTTCGAGAAGAATCCCATCGACTTTCTGGAAGCCAAGGGCTACAAAGAAGTGAAAAAG
GACCTGATCATCAAGCTGCCTAAGTACTCCCTGTTCGAGCTGGAAAACGGCCGGAAGAGAATGCTGGCCT
CTGCCGGCGAACTGCAGAAGGGAAACGAACTGGCCCTGCCCTCCAAATATGTGAACTTCCTGTACCTGGC
CAGCCACTATGAGAAGCTGAAGGGCTCCCCCGAGGATAATGAGCAGAAACAGCTGTTTGTGGAACAGCAC
AAGCACTACCTGGACGAGATCATCGAGCAGATCAGCGAGTTCTCCAAGAGAGTGATCCTGGCCGACGCTA
ATCTGGACAAAGTGCTGTCCGCCTACAACAAGCACCGGGATAAGCCCATCAGAGAGCAGGCCGAGAATAT
CATCCACCTGTTTACCCTGACCAATCTGGGAGCCCCTGCCGCCTTCAAGTACTTTGACACCACCATCGAC
CGGAAGAGGTACACCAGCACCAAAGAGGTGCTGGACGCCACCCTGATCCACCAGAGCATCACCGGCCTGT
ACGAGACACGGATCGACCTGTCTCAGCTGGGAGGCGACAGCCCCAAGAAGAAGAGAAAGGTGGAGGCCAG
CCTCTCGAGGCCGGACCCCGCGCTGGCCGCACTCGGAGGCGGCGGAAGCGGTGGCGGAGGGTCAGGCGGA
GGTGGATCCATGAAATCCTGCGGAGTGATGGGCCAGACTGGGAAGAAATCTGAGAAGGGACCAGTTTGTT
GGCGGAAGCGTGTAAAATCAGAGTACATGCGACTGAGACAGCTCAAGAGGTTCAGACGAGCTGATGAAGT
AAAGAGTATGTTTAGTTCCAATCGTCAGAAAATTTTGGAAAGAACGGAAATCTTAAACCAAGAATGGAAA
CAGCGAAGGATACAGCCTGTGCACATCCTGACTTCTGTGAGCTCATTGCGCGGGACTAGGGAGTGTTCGG
TGACCAGTGACTTGGATTTTCCAACACAAGTCATCCCATTAAAGACTCTGAATGCAGTTGCTTCAGTACC
CATAATGTATTCTTGGTCTCCCCTACAGCAGAATTTTATGGTGGAAGATGAAACTGTTTTACATAACATT
CCTTATATGGGAGATGAAGTTTTAGATCAGGATGGTACTTTCATTGAAGAACTAATAAAAAATTATGATG
GGAAAGTACACGGGGATAGAGAATGTGGGTTTATAAATGATGAAATTTTTGTGGAGTTGGTGAATGCCCT
TGGTCAATATAATGATGATGACGATGATGATGATGGAGACGATCCTGAAGAAAGAGAAGAAAAGCAGAAA
GATCTGGAGGATCACCGAGATGATAAAGAAAGCCGCCCACCTCGGAAATTTCCTTCTGATAAAATTTTTG
AAGCCATTTCCTCAATGTTTCCAGATAAGGGCACAGCAGAAGAACTAAAGGAAAAATATAAAGAACTCAC
CGAACAGCAGCTCCCAGGCGCACTTCCTCCTGAATGTACCCCCAACATAGATGGACCAAATGCTAAATCT
GTTCAGAGAGAGCAAAGCTTACACTCCTTTCATACGCTTTTCTGTAGGCGATGTTTTAAATATGACTGCT
TCCTACATCGTAAGTGCAATTATTCTTTTCATGCAACACCCAACACTTATAAGCGGAAGAACACAGAAAC
AGCTCTAGACAACAAACCTTGTGGACCACAGTGTTACCAGCATTTGGAGGGAGCAAAGGAGTTTGCTGCT
GCTCTCACCGCTGAGCGGATAAAGACCCCACCAAAACGTCCAGGAGGCCGCAGAAGAGGACGGCTTCCCA
ATAACAGTAGCAGGCCCAGCACCCCCACCATTAATGTGCTGGAATCAAAGGATACAGACAGTGATAGGGA
AGCAGGGACTGAAACGGGGGGAGAGAACAATGATAAAGAAGAAGAAGAGAAGAAAGATGAAACTTCGAGC
TCCTCTGAAGCAAATTCTCGGTGTCAAACACCAATAAAGATGAAGCCAAATATTGAACCTCCTGAGAATG
TGGAGTGGAGTGGTGCTGAAGCCTCAATGTTTAGAGTCCTCATTGGCACTTACTATGACAATTTCTGTGC
CATTGCTAGGTTAATTGGGACCAAAACATGTAGACAGGTGTATGAGTTTAGAGTCAAAGAATCTAGCATC
ATAGCTCCAGCTCCCGCTGAGGATGTGGATACTCCTCCAAGGAAAAAGAAGAGGAAACACCGGTTGTGGG
CTGCACACTGCAGAAAGATACAGCTGAAAAAGGACGGCTCCTCTAACCATGTTTACAACTATCAACCCTG
TGATCATCCACGGCAGCCTTGTGACAGTTCGTGCCCTTGTGTGATAGCACAAAATTTTTGTGAAAAGTTT
TGTCAATGTAGTTCAGAGTGTCAAAACCGCTTTCCGGGATGCCGCTGCAAAGCACAGTGCAACACCAAGC
AGTGCCCGTGCTACCTGGCTGTCCGAGAGTGTGACCCTGACCTCTGTCTTACTTGTGGAGCCGCTGACCA
TTGGGACAGTAAAAATGTGTCCTGCAAGAACTGCAGTATTCAGCGGGGCTCCAAAAAGCATCTATTGCTG
GCACCATCTGACGTGGCAGGCTGGGGGATTTTTATCAAAGATCCTGTGCAGAAAAATGAATTCATCTCAG
AATACTGTGGAGAGATTATTTCTCAAGATGAAGCTGACAGAAGAGGGAAAGTGTATGATAAATACATGTG
CAGCTTTCTGTTCAACTTGAACAATGATTTTGTGGTGGATGCAACCCGCAAGGGTAACAAAATTCGTTTT
GCAAATCATTCGGTAAATCCAAACTGCTATGCAAAAGTTATGATGGTTAACGGTGATCACAGGATAGGTA
TTTTTGCCAAGAGAGCCATCCAGACTGGCGAAGAGCTGTTTTTTGATTACAGATACAGCCAGGCTGATGC
CCTGAAGTATGTCGGCATCGAAAGAGAAATGGAAATCCCTTGATCTAGAATGCTGATGGGCTAGCTAAGA
ATTCCTAGAGCTGATCCGCGTTTAAACTCGAGGTTAATTAATGAGCGGCCGCATAGATAACTGATCCAGT
GTGCTGGAATTAATTCGCTGTCTGCGAGGGCCAGCTGTTGGGGTGAGTACTCCCTCTCAAAAGCGGGCAT
GACTTCTGCGCTAAGATTGTCAGTTTCCAAAAACGAGGAGGATTTGATATTCACCTGGCCCGCGGTGATG
CCTTTGAGGGTGGCCGCGTCCATCTGGTCAGAAAAGACAATCTTTTTGTTGTCAAGCTTGAGGTGTGGCA
GGCTTGAGATCTGGCCATACACTTGAGTGACAATGACATCCACTTTGCCTTTCTCTCCACAGGTGTCCAC
TCCCAGGTCCAACTGCAGGTCGAGCATGCATCTAGGGCGGCCAATTCCGCCCCTCTCCCCCCCCCCCCTC
TCCCTCCCCCCCCCCTAACGTTACTGGCCGAAGCCGCTTGGAATAAGGCCGGTGTGCGTTTGTCTATATG
TTATTTTCCACCATATTGCCGTCTTTTGGCAATGTGAGGGCCCGGAAACCTGGCCCTGTCTTCTTGACGA
GCATTCCTAGGGGTCTTTCCCCTCTCGCCAAAGGAATGCAAGGTCTGTTGAATGTCGTGAAGGAAGCAGT
TCCTCTGGAAGCTTCTTGAAGACAAACAACGTCTGTAGCGACCCTTTGCAGGCAGCGGAACCCCCCACCT
GGCGACAGGTGCCTCTGCGGCCAAAAGCCACGTGTATAAGATACACCTGCAAAGGCGGCACAACCCCAGT
GCCACGTTGTGAGTTGGATAGTTGTGGAAAGAGTCAAATGGCTCTCCTCAAGCGTATTCAACAAGGGGCT
GAAGGATGCCCAGAAGGTACCCCATTGTATGGGATCTGATCTGGGGCCTCGGTGCACATGCTTTACATGT
GTTTAGTCGAGGTTAAAAAAACGTCTAGGCCCCCCGAACCACGGGGACGTGGTTTTCCTTTGAAAAACAC
GATGATAAGCTTGCCACAACCCGGGATAATTCCTGCAGCCAATATGAAAAAGCCTGAACTCACCGCGACG
TCTGTCGAGAAGTTTCTGATCGAAAAGTTCGACAGCGTCTCCGACCTGATGCAGCTCTCGGAGGGCGAAG
AATCTCGTGCTTTCAGCTTCGATGTAGGAGGGCGTGGATATGTCCTGCGGGTAAATAGCTGCGCCGATGG
TTTCTACAAAGATCGTTATGTTTATCGGCACTTTGCATCGGCCGCGCTCCCGATTCCGGAAGTGCTTGAC
ATTGGGGAATTCAGCGAGAGCCTGACCTATTGCATCTCCCGCCGTGCACAGGGTGTCACGTTGCAAGACC
TGCCTGAAACCGAACTGCCCGCTGTTCTGCAGCCGGTCGCGGAGGCCATGGATGCGATCGCTGCGGCCGA
TCTTAGCCAGACGAGCGGGTTCGGCCCATTCGGACCGCAAGGAATCGGTCAATACACTACATGGCGTGAT
TTCATATGCGCGATTGCTGATCCCCATGTGTATCACTGGCAAACTGTGATGGACGACACCGTCAGTGCGT
CCGTCGCGCAGGCTCTCGATGAGCTGATGCTTTGGGCCGAGGACTGCCCCGAAGTCCGGCACCTCGTGCA
CGCGGATTTCGGCTCCAACAATGTCCTGACGGACAATGGCCGCATAACAGCGGTCATTGACTGGAGCGAG
GCGATGTTCGGGGATTCCCAATACGAGGTCGCCAACATCTTCTTCTGGAGGCCGTGGTTGGCTTGTATGG
AGCAGCAGACGCGCTACTTCGAGCGGAGGCATCCGGAGCTTGCAGGATCGCCGCGGCTCCGGGCGTATAT
GCTCCGCATTGGTCTTGACCAACTCTATCAGAGCTTGGTTGACGGCAATTTCGATGATGCAGCTTGGGCG
CAGGGTCGATGCGACGCAATCGTCCGATCCGGAGCCGGGACTGTCGGGCGTACACAAATCGCCCGCAGAA
GCGCGGCCGTCTGGACCGATGGCTGTGTAGAAGTACTCGCCGATAGTGGAAACCGACGCCCCAGCACTCG
TCCGAGGGCAAAGGAATAGGGATCAATTCTCTAGATAACTGATCATAATCAGCCATACCACATTTGTAGA
GGTTTTACTTGCTTTAAAAAACCTCCCACACCTCCCCCTGAACCTGAAACATAAAATGAATGCAATTGTT
GTTGTTAACTTGTTTATTGCAGCTTATAATGGTTACAAATAAAGCAATAGCATCACAAATTTCACAAATA
AAGCATTTTTTTCACTGCATTCTAGTTGTGGTTTGTCCAAACTCATCAATGTATCTTAACGCGTCGAGTG
CATTCTAGTTGTGGTTTGTCCAAACTCATCAATGTATCTTATCATGTCTGTATACCGTCGACATACTAGT
TAAAAGTTTTGTTACTTTATAGAAGAAATTTTGAGTTTTTGTTTTTTTTTAATAAATAAATAAACATAAA
TAAATTGTTTGTTGAATTTATTATTAGTATGTAAGTGTAAATATAATAAAACTTAATATCTATTCAAATT
AATAAATAAACCTCGATATACAGACCGATAAAACACATGCGTCAATTTTACGCATGATTATCTTTAACGT
ACGTCACAATATGATTATCTTTCTAGGGTTAATCTAGTATACGCGTATGCGGCCGCTTAATTAATCCAGC
TTTTGTTCCCTTTAGTGAGGGTTAATTGCGCGCTTGGCGTAATCATGGTCATAGCTGTTTCCTGTGTGAA
ATTGTTATCCGCTCACAATTCCACACAACATACGAGCCGGAAGCATAAAGTGTAAAGCCTGGGGTGCCTA
ATGAGTGAGCTAACTCACATTAATTGCGTTGCGCTCACTGCCCGCTTTCCAGTCGGGAAACCTGTCGTGC
CAGCTGCATTAATGAATCGGCCAACGCGCGGGGAGAGGCGGTTTGCGTATTGGGCGCTCTTCCGCTTCCT
CGCTCACTGACTCGCTGCGCTCGGTCGTTCGGCTGCGGCGAGCGGTATCAGCTCACTCAAAGGCGGTAAT
ACGGTTATCCACAGAATCAGGGGATAACGCAGGAAAGAACATGTGAGCAAAAGGCCAGCAAAAGGCCAGG
AACCGTAAAAAGGCCGCGTTGCTGGCGTTTTTCCATAGGCTCCGCCCCCCTGACGAGCATCACAAAAATC
GACGCTCAAGTCAGAGGTGGCGAAACCCGACAGGACTATAAAGATACCAGGCGTTTCCCCCTGGAAGCTC
CCTCGTGCGCTCTCCTGTTCCGACCCTGCCGCTTACCGGATACCTGTCCGCCTTTCTCCCTTCGGGAAGC
GTGGCGCTTTCTCATAGCTCACGCTGTAGGTATCTCAGTTCGGTGTAGGTCGTTCGCTCCAAGCTGGGCT
GTGTGCACGAACCCCCCGTTCAGCCCGACCGCTGCGCCTTATCCGGTAACTATCGTCTTGAGTCCAACCC
GGTAAGACACGACTTATCGCCACTGGCAGCAGCCACTGGTAACAGGATTAGCAGAGCGAGGTATGTAGGC
GGTGCTACAGAGTTCTTGAAGTGGTGGCCTAACTACGGCTACACTAGAAGAACAGTATTTGGTATCTGCG
CTCTGCTGAAGCCAGTTACCTTCGGAAAAAGAGTTGGTAGCTCTTGATCCGGCAAACAAACCACCGCTGG
TAGCGGTGGTTTTTTTGTTTGCAAGCAGCAGATTACGCGCAGAAAAAAAGGATCTCAAGAAGATCCTTTG
ATCTTTTCTACGGGGTCTGACGCTCAGTGGAACGAAAACTCACGTTAAGGGATTTTGGTCATGAGATTAT
CAAAAAGGATCTTCACCTAGATCCTTTTAAATTAAAAATGAAGTTTTAAATCAATCTAAAGTATATATGA
GTAAACTTGGTCTGACAGTTACCAATGCTTAATCAGTGAGGCACCTATCTCAGCGATCTGTCTATTTCGT
TCATCCATAGTTGCCTGACTCCCCGTCGTGTAGATAACTACGATACGGGAGGGCTTACCATCTGGCCCCA
GTGCTGCAATGATACCGCGAGACCCACGCTCACCGGCTCCAGATTTATCAGCAATAAACCAGCCAGCCGG
AAGGGCCGAGCGCAGAAGTGGTCCTGCAACTTTATCCGCCTCCATCCAGTCTATTAATTGTTGCCGGGAA
GCTAGAGTAAGTAGTTCGCCAGTTAATAGTTTGCGCAACGTTGTTGCCATTGCTACAGGCATCGTGGTGT
CACGCTCGTCGTTTGGTATGGCTTCATTCAGCTCCGGTTCCCAACGATCAAGGCGAGTTACATGATCCCC
CATGTTGTGCAAAAAAGCGGTTAGCTCCTTCGGTCCTCCGATCGTTGTCAGAAGTAAGTTGGCCGCAGTG
TTATCACTCATGGTTATGGCAGCACTGCATAATTCTCTTACTGTCATGCCATCCGTAAGATGCTTTTCTG
TGACTGGTGAGTACTCAACCAAGTCATTCTGAGAATAGTGTATGCGGCGACCGAGTTGCTCTTGCCCGGC
GTCAATACGGGATAATACCGCGCCACATAGCAGAACTTTAAAAGTGCTCATCATTGGAAAACGTTCTTCG
GGGCGAAAACTCTCAAGGATCTTACCGCTGTTGAGATCCAGTTCGATGTAACCCACTCGTGCACCCAACT
GATCTTCAGCATCTTTTACTTTCACCAGCGTTTCTGGGTGAGCAAAAACAGGAAGGCAAAATGCCGCAAA
AAAGGGAATAAGGGCGACACGGAAATGTTGAATACTCATACTCTTCCTTTTTCAATATTATTGAAGCATT
TATCAGGGTTATTGTCTCATGAGCGGATACATATTTGAATGTATTTAGAAAAATAAACAAATAGGGGTTC
CGCGCACATTTCCCCGAAAAGTGCCACCTAAATTGTAAGCGTTAATATTTTGTTAAAATTCGCGTTAAAT
TTTTGTTAAATCAGCTCATTTTTTAACCAATAGGCCGAAATCGGCAAAATCCCTTATAAATCAAAAGAAT
AGACCGAGATAGGGT
[37 nt withheld, positions 11916-11952]
AAAGAACGTGGACTCCAACGTCAAAGG
[49 nt withheld, positions 11980-12028]
T
[91 nt withheld, positions 12030-12120]
G
[124 nt withheld, positions 12122-12245]
CCCATTCGCCATTCAGGCTGCGCAACTGTTGGGAAGGGCGATCGGTGCGGGCCTCTTCGCTATTACGCCA
GCTGGCGAAAGGGGGATGTGCTGCAAGGCGATTAAGTTGGGTAACGCCAGGGTTTTCCCAGTCACGACGT
TGTAAAACGACGGCCAGTGAGCGCGCGTAATACGACTCACTATAGGGCGAATTGGGGCGCGCCATTCTAG
ATTAACCCTAGAAAGATAGTCTGCGTAAAATTGACGCATGCATTCTTGAAATATTGCTCTCTCTTTCTAA
ATAGCGCGAATCCGTCGCTGTGCATTTAGGACATCTCAGTCGCCGCTTGGAGCTCCCGTGAGGCGTGCTT
GTCAATGCGGTAAGTGTCACTGATTTTGAACTATAACGACCGCGTGAGTCAAAATGACGCATGATTATCT
TTTACGTGACTTTTAAGATTTAACTCATACGATAATTATATTGTTATTTCATGTTCTACTTACGTGATAA
CTTATTATATATATATTTTCTTGTTATAGATATCAACTAGAATGCTAGCGTTACATAACTTACGGTAAAT
GGCCCGCCTGGCTGACCGCCCAACGACCCCCGCCCATTGACGTCAATAGTAACGCCAATAGGGACTTTCC
ATTGACGTCAATGGGTGGAGTATTTACGGTAAACTGCCCACTTGGCAGTACATCAAGTGTATCATATGCC
AAGTACGCCCCCTATTGACGTCAATGACGGTAAATGGCCCGCCTGGCATTGTGCCCAGTACATGACCTTA
TGGGACTTTCCTACTTGGCAGTACATCTACGTATTAGTCATCGCTATTACCATGGTCGAGGTGAGCCCCA
CGTTCTGCTTCACTCTCCCCATCTCCCCCCCCTCCCCACCCCCAATTTTGTATTTATTTATTTTTTAATT
ATTTTGTGCAGCGATGGGGGCGGGGGGGGGGGGGGGGCGCGCGCCAGGCGGGGCGGGGCGGGGCGAGGGG
CGGGGCGGGGCGAG
Features (pLannotate 1.2.2; 23 found; start..end, strand, type, name):
    110..337     +  intron         hybrid intron: hybrid between chicken β-actin (CBA) and minute virus of mice (MMV) introns (Gray et al., 2011)
    358..385     +  CDS            3xHA (fragment): three tandem HA epitope tags
    418..4518    +  CDS            Cas9: Cas9 (Csn1) endonuclease from the Streptococcus pyogenes Type II CRISPR/Cas system generates RNA-guided double strand breaks in DNA
   4648..6900    +  CDS            EZH2: EZH2_HUMAN - Also known as KMT6. Experimental evidence at protein level: Swiss-Prot protein existence level 1. Polycomb group (PcG) protein. Catalytic subunit of the PRC2/EED-EZH2 complex, which methylates 'Lys-9' (H3K9me) and 'Lys-27' (H3K27me) of histone H3, leading to transcriptional repression of the affected target gene. Able to mono-, di- and trimethylate 'Lys-27' of histone H3 to form H3K27me1, H3K27me2 and H3K27me3, respectively. Displays a preference for substrates with less methylation, loses activity when progressively more methyl groups are incorporated into H3K27, H3K27me0 > H3K27
   7043..7272    +  intron         chimeric intron: chimera between introns from adenovirus and immunoglobulin heavy chain genes
   7456..7918    +  misc_feature   IRES: internal ribosome entry site (IRES) of the encephalomyocarditis virus (EMCV)
   7954..8979    +  CDS            HygR: aminoglycoside phosphotransferase from E. coli; aph(4)-Ia; confers resistance to hygromycin
   9000..9084    +  CDS            large T antigen (fragment): large T antigen from SV40 (simian virus 40)
   9107..9228    +  polyA_signal   SV40 poly(A) signal: SV40 polyadenylation signal
   9239..9290    +  polyA_signal   SV40 poly(A) signal (fragment): SV40 polyadenylation signal
   9599..9617    -  promoter       T3 promoter: promoter for bacteriophage T3 RNA polymerase
   9660..9682    -  protein_bind   lac operator (fragment): The lac repressor binds to the lac operator to inhibit transcription in E. coli. This inhibition can be relieved by adding lactose or isopropyl-β-D-thiogalactopyranoside (IPTG). lac repressor encoded by lacI
   9686..9716    -  promoter       lac promoter: promoter for the E. coli lac operon
   9731..9752    -  protein_bind   CAP binding site: CAP binding activates transcription in the presence of cAMP. E. coli catabolite activator protein
   9765..9857    -  CDS            lacI (fragment): lac repressor; lacI; The lac repressor binds to the lac operator to inhibit transcription in E. coli. This inhibition can be relieved by adding lactose or isopropyl-β-D-thiogalactopyranoside (IPTG).
  10040..10628   -  rep_origin     ori: high-copy-number ColE1/pMB1/pBR322/pUC origin of replication
  10799..11659   -  CDS            AmpR: β-lactamase; bla; confers resistance to ampicillin, carbenicillin, and related antibiotics
  11660..11764   -  promoter       AmpR promoter: bla
  11817..12245   -  rep_origin     f1 ori (sequence partly withheld): f1 bacteriophage origin of replication; arrow indicates direction of (+) strand synthesis
  12250..12405   -  CDS            lacZα (fragment): LacZα fragment of β-galactosidase; lacZ fragment
  12413..12431   +  promoter       T7 promoter: promoter for bacteriophage T7 RNA polymerase
  12784..13069   +  enhancer       CMV enhancer: human cytomegalovirus immediate early enhancer; contains an 18-bp deletion relative to the standard CMV enhancer
  13071..109     +  promoter       chicken β-actin promoter (across the origin): No description available
