[The description below was written by a language model from this plasmid's Addgene catalogue record and pLannotate feature annotations shown in this document.]
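Description:
pLR5-CBh-dCas9-hEzh2-IRES-Hyg is a mammalian expression plasmid of about 13.2 kb built on the pPB-LR5 piggyBac backbone, so the roughly 9.7 kb expression cassette is intended to be mobilised into the host genome by piggyBac transposase for stable expression. The transposon terminal repeats themselves are not called out in the automated feature table, which otherwise covers the full sequence. In bacteria the plasmid is maintained at high copy through a ColE1/pUC-type origin and selected with ampicillin via the β-lactamase gene. An f1 origin, T7 and T3 promoters, and lac promoter/lacZα remnants are carried over from the cloning vector.

The payload is driven by the CBh promoter, annotated here as its component parts: a CMV enhancer, the chicken β-actin promoter (spanning the sequence origin) and a hybrid CBA/MVM intron. It directs expression of a fusion protein consisting of a short HA-tag-like fragment, Streptococcus pyogenes Cas9 (nuclease-dead dCas9 according to the catalogue name, although the annotation simply labels it Cas9), and human EZH2, the catalytic subunit of the Polycomb PRC2 complex that methylates histone H3 lysine 27. Downstream, a chimeric intron and an EMCV IRES allow the hygromycin resistance gene to be translated from the same transcript, which ends in SV40 polyadenylation signals. Hygromycin selection therefore enriches for cells that express the fusion.

No guide RNA cassette is annotated, so targeting would need a separately supplied guide. With one, the construct can recruit EZH2 to chosen loci for targeted repressive chromatin modification. The associated publication concerns transcriptional bursting in mouse embryonic stem cells.
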