Addgene plasmid #122375: pLR5-CBh-dCas9-hEzh2-IRES-Hyg
Purpose: Expresses dCas9-hEzh2-IRES-Hyg in mammalian cells
Depositing lab: Hiroshi Ochiai. Publication: Genome-wide kinetic properties of transcriptional bursting in mouse embryonic stem cells. Ochiai H, Hayashi T, Umeda M, Yoshimura M, Harada A, Shimizu Y, Nakano K, Saitoh N, Liu Z, Yamamoto T, Okamura T, Ohkawa Y, Kimura H, Nikaido I. Sci Adv. 2020 Jun 17;6(25):eaaz6699. doi: 10.1126/sciadv.aaz6699. eCollection 2020 Jun. PubMed 32596448.
Backbone
  Vector backbone: pPB-LR5
  Backbone manufacturer: Allan Bradley
  Backbone size w/o insert (bp): 3554
  Total vector size (bp): 13240
  Vector type: Mammalian Expression ; piggyBac
Growth in bacteria
  Bacterial resistance: Ampicillin, 100 μg/mL
  Growth temperature: 37°C
  Growth strain: DH5alpha
  Copy number: High Copy
Gene/Insert
  Gene/Insert name: CBh-dCas9-hEzh2-IRES-Hyg-pA
  Species: Synthetic
  Insert size (bp): 9686
  Cloning method: Unknown
  Sequencing primers: 5′ M13-fwr; 3′ M13-rev
Terms and licenses: Academic/Nonprofit Terms; Industry Terms: Not Available to Industry
How to cite: pLR5-CBh-dCas9-hEzh2-IRES-Hyg was a gift from Hiroshi Ochiai (Addgene plasmid # 122375 ; http://n2t.net/addgene:122375 ; RRID:Addgene_122375)
